>Addgene plasmid #229223 | pET28b-SUMO-FLAG-TeKaiB-1-94-Y8A-Y94A-FLAG | addgene full sequence | sequence record 457046 | Addgene NGS Result
ATCCGGATATAGTTCCTCCTTTCAGCAAAAAACCCCTCAAGACCCGTTTAGAGGCCCCAAGGGGTTATGC
TAGTTATTGCTCAGCGGTGGCAGCAGCCAACTCAGCTTCCTTTCGGGCTTTGTTAGCAGCCGGATCTCAG
TGGTGGTGGTGGTGGTGCTCGAGTGCGGCCGCAAGCTTTCATTTGTCATCATCGTCTTTATAGTCAGCCA
AGAGATCTAAGCCAATGAGCACCTTCTCACGATTCGACAAGTCCCCAATAATCCGGCGCACAGGGGGCGG
TAGGACTTTGGCAAGGGTAGGCGTGGCCAAAATTTTATCTTCCTCAGCCAGTTGCGGATTTTTGAGGACA
TCGATTACTTTGAGTGCATAGACTCCCTTAAATTCTTTTTCAAGAATGTTATTGAGAGTTTTTAGGGCAC
GCACCGAGTTGGGTGTGTTACCGGCAACGTATAGCTTGAGAACAGCGGTTTTCCGCAAGGGGGCCATCTT
ATCGTCGTCATCCTTGTAATCTCCACCAATCTGTTCTCTGTGAGCCTCAATAATATCGTTATCCTCCATG
TCCAAATCTTCAGGGGTCTGATCAGCTTGGATTCTAATACCGTCGTACAAGAATCTTAAGGAGTCCATTT
CCTTACCCTGTCTTTTAGCGAACGCTTCCATCAGCCTTCTTAAAGGAGTGGTCTTTTTGATCTTGAAGAA
GATCTCTGAAGATCCATCGGACACCTTTAAATTGATGTGAGTCTCAGGCTTGACTTCTGGCTTGACCTCT
GGCTTAGCTTCTTGATTGACTTCTGAGTCCGACATGCTAGCCATATGGCTGCCGCGCGGCACCAGGCCGC
TGCTGTGATGATGATGATGATGGCTGCTGCCCATGGTATATCTCCTTCTTAAAGTTAAACAAAATTATTT
CTAGAGGGGAATTGTTATCCGCTCACAATTCCCCTATAGTGAGTCGTATTAATTTCGCGGGATCGAGATC
TCGATCCTCTACGCCGGACGCATCGTGGCCGGCATCACCGGCGCCACAGGTGCGGTTGCTGGCGCCTATA
TCGCCGACATCACCGATGGGGAAGATCGGGCTCGCCACTTCGGGCTCATGAGCGCTTGTTTCGGCGTGGG
TATGGTGGCAGGCCCCGTGGCCGGGGGACTGTTGGGCGCCATCTCCTTGCATGCACCATTCCTTGCGGCG
GCGGTGCTCAACGGCCTCAACCTACTACTGGGCTGCTTCCTAATGCAGGAGTCGCATAAGGGAGAGCGTC
GAGATCCCGGACACCATCGAATGGCGCAAAACCTTTCGCGGTATGGCATGATAGCGCCCGGAAGAGAGTC
AATTCAGGGTGGTGAATGTGAAACCAGTAACGTTATACGATGTCGCAGAGTATGCCGGTGTCTCTTATCA
GACCGTTTCCCGCGTGGTGAACCAGGCCAGCCACGTTTCTGCGAAAACGCGGGAAAAAGTGGAAGCGGCG
ATGGCGGAGCTGAATTACATTCCCAACCGCGTGGCACAACAACTGGCGGGCAAACAGTCGTTGCTGATTG
GCGTTGCCACCTCCAGTCTGGCCCTGCACGCGCCGTCGCAAATTGTCGCGGCGATTAAATCTCGCGCCGA
TCAACTGGGTGCCAGCGTGGTGGTGTCGATGGTAGAACGAAGCGGCGTCGAAGCCTGTAAAGCGGCGGTG
CACAATCTTCTCGCGCAACGCGTCAGTGGGCTGATCATTAACTATCCGCTGGATGACCAGGATGCCATTG
CTGTGGAAGCTGCCTGCACTAATGTTCCGGCGTTATTTCTTGATGTCTCTGACCAGACACCCATCAACAG
TATTATTTTCTCCCATGAAGACGGTACGCGACTGGGCGTGGAGCATCTGGTCGCATTGGGTCACCAGCAA
ATCGCGCTGTTAGCGGGCCCATTAAGTTCTGTCTCGGCGCGTCTGCGTCTGGCTGGCTGGCATAAATATC
TCACTCGCAATCAAATTCAGCCGATAGCGGAACGGGAAGGCGACTGGAGTGCCATGTCCGGTTTTCAACA
AACCATGCAAATGCTGAATGAGGGCATCGTTCCCACTGCGATGCTGGTTGCCAACGATCAGATGGCGCTG
GGCGCAATGCGCGCCATTACCGAGTCCGGGCTGCGCGTTGGTGCGGATATCTCGGTAGTGGGATACGACG
ATACCGAAGACAGCTCATGTTATATCCCGCCGTTAACCACCATCAAACAGGATTTTCGCCTGCTGGGGCA
AACCAGCGTGGACCGCTTGCTGCAACTCTCTCAGGGCCAGGCGGTGAAGGGCAATCAGCTGTTGCCCGTC
TCACTGGTGAAAAGAAAAACCACCCTGGCGCCCAATACGCAAACCGCCTCTCCCCGCGCGTTGGCCGATT
CATTAATGCAGCTGGCACGACAGGTTTCCCGACTGGAAAGCGGGCAGTGAGCGCAACGCAATTAATGTAA
GTTAGCTCACTCATTAGGCACCGGGATCTCGACCGATGCCCTTGAGAGCCTTCAACCCAGTCAGCTCCTT
CCGGTGGGCGCGGGGCATGACTATCGTCGCCGCACTTATGACTGTCTTCTTTATCATGCAACTCGTAGGA
CAGGTGCCGGCAGCGCTCTGGGTCATTTTCGGCGAGGACCGCTTTCGCTGGAGCGCGACGATGATCGGCC
TGTCGCTTGCGGTATTCGGAATCTTGCACGCCCTCGCTCAAGCCTTCGTCACTGGTCCCGCCACCAAACG
TTTCGGCGAGAAGCAGGCCATTATCGCCGGCATGGCGGCCCCACGGGTGCGCATGATCGTGCTCCTGTCG
TTGAGGACCCGGCTAGGCTGGCGGGGTTGCCTTACTGGTTAGCAGAATGAATCACCGATACGCGAGCGAA
CGTGAAGCGACTGCTGCTGCAAAACGTCTGCGACCTGAGCAACAACATGAATGGTCTTCGGTTTCCGTGT
TTCGTAAAGTCTGGAAACGCGGAAGTCAGCGCCCTGCACCATTATGTTCCGGATCTGCATCGCAGGATGC
TGCTGGCTACCCTGTGGAACACCTACATCTGTATTAACGAAGCGCTGGCATTGACCCTGAGTGATTTTTC
TCTGGTCCCGCCGCATCCATACCGCCAGTTGTTTACCCTCACAACGTTCCAGTAACCGGGCATGTTCATC
ATCAGTAACCCGTATCGTGAGCATCCTCTCTCGTTTCATCGGTATCATTACCCCCATGAACAGAAATCCC
CCTTACACGGAGGCATCAGTGACCAAACAGGAAAAAACCGCCCTTAACATGGCCCGCTTTATCAGAAGCC
AGACATTAACGCTTCTGGAGAAACTCAACGAGCTGGACGCGGATGAACAGGCAGACATCTGTGAATCGCT
TCACGACCACGCTGATGAGCTTTACCGCAGCTGCCTCGCGCGTTTCGGTGATGACGGTGAAAACCTCTGA
CACATGCAGCTCCCGGAGACGGTCACAGCTTGTCTGTAAGCGGATGCCGGGAGCAGACAAGCCCGTCAGG
GCGCGTCAGCGGGTGTTGGCGGGTGTCGGGGCGCAGCCATGACCCAGTCACGTAGCGATAGCGGAGTGTA
TACTGGCTTAACTATGCGGCATCAGAGCAGATTGTACTGAGAGTGCACCATTGCGGTGTGAAATACCGCA
CAGATGCGTAAGGAGAAAATACCGCATCAGGCGCTCTTCCGCTTCCTCGCTCACTGACTCGCTGCGCTCG
GTCGTTCGGCTGCGGCGAGCGGTATCAGCTCACTCAAAGGCGGTAATACGGTTATCCACAGAATCAGGGG
ATAACGCAGGAAAGAACATGTGAGCAAAAGGCCAGCAAAAGGCCAGGAACCGTAAAAAGGCCGCGTTGCT
GGCGTTTTTCCATAGGCTCCGCCCCCCTGACGAGCATCACAAAAATCGACGCTCAAGTCAGAGGTGGCGA
AACCCGACAGGACTATAAAGATACCAGGCGTTTCCCCCTGGAAGCTCCCTCGTGCGCTCTCCTGTTCCGA
CCCTGCCGCTTACCGGATACCTGTCCGCCTTTCTCCCTTCGGGAAGCGTGGCGCTTTCTCATAGCTCACG
CTGTAGGTATCTCAGTTCGGTGTAGGTCGTTCGCTCCAAGCTGGGCTGTGTGCACGAACCCCCCGTTCAG
CCCGACCGCTGCGCCTTATCCGGTAACTATCGTCTTGAGTCCAACCCGGTAAGACACGACTTATCGCCAC
TGGCAGCAGCCACTGGTAACAGGATTAGCAGAGCGAGGTATGTAGGCGGTGCTACAGAGTTCTTGAAGTG
GTGGCCTAACTACGGCTACACTAGAAGGACAGTATTTGGTATCTGCGCTCTGCTGAAGCCAGTTACCTTC
GGAAAAAGAGTTGGTAGCTCTTGATCCGGCAAACAAACCACCGCTGGTAGCGGTGGTTTTTTTGTTTGCA
AGCAGCAGATTACGCGCAGAAAAAAAGGATCTCAAGAAGATCCTTTGATCTTTTCTACGGGGTCTGACGC
TCAGTGGAACGAAAACTCACGTTAAGGGATTTTGGTCATGAACAATAAAACTGTCTGCTTACATAAACAG
TAATACAAGGGGTGTTATGAGCCATATTCAACGGGAAACGTCTTGCTCTAGGCCGCGATTAAATTCCAAC
ATGGATGCTGATTTATATGGGTATAAATGGGCTCGCGATAATGTCGGGCAATCAGGTGCGACAATCTATC
GATTGTATGGGAAGCCCGATGCGCCAGAGTTGTTTCTGAAACATGGCAAAGGTAGCGTTGCCAATGATGT
TACAGATGAGATGGTCAGACTAAACTGGCTGACGGAATTTATGCCTCTTCCGACCATCAAGCATTTTATC
CGTACTCCTGATGATGCATGGTTACTCACCACTGCGATCCCCGGGAAAACAGCATTCCAGGTATTAGAAG
AATATCCTGATTCAGGTGAAAATATTGTTGATGCGCTGGCAGTGTTCCTGCGCCGGTTGCATTCGATTCC
TGTTTGTAATTGTCCTTTTAACAGCGATCGCGTATTTCGTCTCGCTCAGGCGCAATCACGAATGAATAAC
GGTTTGGTTGATGCGAGTGATTTTGATGACGAGCGTAATGGCTGGCCTGTTGAACAAGTCTGGAAAGAAA
TGCATAAACTTTTGCCATTCTCACCGGATTCAGTCGTCACTCATGGTGATTTCTCACTTGATAACCTTAT
TTTTGACGAGGGGAAATTAATAGGTTGTATTGATGTTGGACGAGTCGGAATCGCAGACCGATACCAGGAT
CTTGCCATCCTATGGAACTGCCTCGGTGAGTTTTCTCCTTCATTACAGAAACGGCTTTTTCAAAAATATG
GTATTGATAATCCTGATATGAATAAATTGCAGTTTCATTTGATGCTCGATGAGTTTTTCTAAGAATTAAT
TCATGAGCGGATACATATTTGAATGTATTTAGAAAAATAAACAAATAGGGGTTCCGCGCACATTTCCCCG
AAAAGTGCCACCTAAATTGTAAGCGTTAATATTTTGTTAAAATTCGCGTTAAATTTTTGTTAAATCAGCT
CATTTTTTAACCAATAGGCCGAAATCGGCAAAATCCCTTATAAATCAAAAGAATAGACCGAGATAGGGT
[37 nt withheld, positions 5600-5636]
AAAGAACGTGGACTCCAACGTCAAAGG
[49 nt withheld, positions 5664-5712]
T
[91 nt withheld, positions 5714-5804]
G
[124 nt withheld, positions 5806-5929]
CCCATTCGCCA
Features (pLannotate 1.2.2; 23 found; start..end, strand, type, name):
     26..73      -  terminator     T7 terminator: transcription terminator for bacteriophage T7 RNA polymerase
     81..130     -  CDS            SET1 (fragment): solubility-enhancement tag derived from T7 phage gene 10B
    140..157     -  CDS            9xHis (fragment): 9xHis affinity tag
    185..487     -  CDS            kaiB: KAIB_SYNE7 - Experimental evidence at protein level: Swiss-Prot protein existence level 1. Component of the KaiABC clock protein complex, which constitutes the main circadian regulator in cyanobacteria. The KaiABC complex may act as a promoter-non-specific transcription regulator that represses transcription, possibly by acting on the state of chromosome compaction. In the complex, it decreases the phosphorylation status of KaiC. It has no effect on KaiC by itself, but instead need the presence of both KaiA and KaiC, suggesting that it acts by antagonizing the interaction between KaiA and KaiC
    486..514     -  CDS            3xFLAG (fragment): three tandem FLAG® epitope tags
    513..805     -  CDS            SUMO (fragment): cleavable ubiquitin-like protein tag; S. cerevisiae SMT3 (truncated)
    818..835     -  CDS            thrombin site: thrombin recognition and cleavage site
    846..862     -  CDS            capTEV™ (fragment): composite tag for in vivo biotinylation, TEV protease cleavage, and 6xHis tagging
    881..903     -  RBS            RBS: efficient ribosome binding site from bacteriophage T7 gene 10 (Olins and Rangwala, 1989)
    918..942     -  protein_bind   lac operator: The lac repressor binds to the lac operator to inhibit transcription in E. coli. This inhibition can be relieved by adding lactose or isopropyl-β-D-thiogalactopyranoside (IPTG). lac repressor encoded by lacI
    943..961     -  promoter       T7 promoter: promoter for bacteriophage T7 RNA polymerase
    983..1262    +  CDS            TcR (fragment): tetracycline efflux protein; tet; confers resistance to tetracycline
   1270..1347    +  promoter       lacI promoter: lacI
   1348..2430    +  CDS            lacI: lac repressor; lacI; The lac repressor binds to the lac operator to inhibit transcription in E. coli. This inhibition can be relieved by adding lactose or isopropyl-β-D-thiogalactopyranoside (IPTG).
   2443..2464    +  protein_bind   CAP binding site: CAP binding activates transcription in the presence of cAMP. E. coli catabolite activator protein
   2479..2770    +  CDS            TcR (fragment): tetracycline efflux protein; tet; confers resistance to tetracycline
   2842..3222    -  CDS            YPB1_ECOLX: Protein predicted: Swiss-Prot protein existence level 4. From Escherichia coli.
   3239..3430    +  CDS            rop: Rop protein, which maintains plasmids at low copy number; rop
   3532..3671    +  misc_feature   bom: basis of mobility region from pBR322
   3857..4445    -  rep_origin     ori: high-copy-number ColE1/pMB1/pBR322/pUC origin of replication
   4567..5382    +  CDS            KanR: aminoglycoside phosphotransferase; aph(3')-Ia; confers resistance to kanamycin in bacteria or G418 (Geneticin®) in eukaryotes
   5391..5448    -  promoter       AmpR promoter (fragment): bla
   5501..5929    -  rep_origin     f1 ori (sequence partly withheld): f1 bacteriophage origin of replication; arrow indicates direction of (+) strand synthesis
