[The description below was written by a language model from this plasmid's Addgene catalogue record and pLannotate feature annotations shown in this document.]
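Description:
pET28b-SUMO-FLAG-TeKaiB-1-94-Y8A-Y94A-FLAG is a bacterial expression plasmid built on the pET28b backbone for producing a mutant form of the circadian clock protein KaiB from the thermophilic cyanobacterium T. elongatus in E. coli. It is propagated through a ColE1/pMB1-type origin, with the neighbouring rop gene and bom region typical of pBR322-derived pET vectors (the catalogue entry lists it as high copy), and is selected with kanamycin through the aph(3')-Ia KanR gene. An f1 origin is also present, and the short tetracycline-resistance and AmpR promoter fragments in the annotation are non-functional backbone remnants.

The expression cassette is the standard pET arrangement: a T7 promoter with an adjacent lac operator, the T7 gene 10 ribosome binding site, and a T7 terminator, with a plasmid-borne lacI gene supplying repressor. Transcription therefore depends on a host that supplies T7 RNA polymerase and is induced with IPTG. The open reading frame begins with a short histidine-tag region and thrombin site from the vector, followed by yeast SUMO (SMT3), a FLAG epitope, the kaiB coding sequence and, according to the catalogue entry, a C-terminal FLAG tag. The SUMO module usually aids solubility and can be removed with a SUMO-specific protease. The C-terminal FLAG is not separately annotated in the feature table. The table does show vector His-tag sequence downstream of the insert, but whether that is translated is not stated.

The KaiB insert is truncated to residues 1–94 and carries Y8A and Y94A substitutions. KaiB is a component of the KaiABC oscillator that antagonises KaiA's action on KaiC phosphorylation. The record does not explain the rationale for the mutations beyond expression of the mutant protein.
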