Addgene plasmid #229223: pET28b-SUMO-FLAG-TeKaiB-1-94-Y8A-Y94A-FLAG
Purpose: For expression of T. elongatus KaiB protein mutant
Depositing lab: Andy LiWang. Depositing organization: University of California, Merced.
Backbone
  Vector backbone: pET28b
  Vector type: Bacterial Expression
Growth in bacteria
  Bacterial resistance: Kanamycin, 50 μg/mL
  Growth temperature: 37°C
  Growth strain: DH5alpha
  Copy number: High Copy
Gene/Insert
  Gene/Insert name: kaiB
  Species: T. elongatus
  Mutation: 1-94 (truncated), Y8A, Y94A
  Entrez Gene: kaiB (a.k.a. tlr0482)
  Tag / fusion protein: SUMO-FLAG (N terminal on insert); FLAG (C terminal on insert)
  Cloning method: Unknown
Terms and licenses: Academic/Nonprofit Terms; Industry Terms: Not Available to Industry
How to cite: pET28b-SUMO-FLAG-TeKaiB-1-94-Y8A-Y94A-FLAG was a gift from Andy LiWang (Addgene plasmid # 229223 ; http://n2t.net/addgene:229223 ; RRID:Addgene_229223)
